>Addgene plasmid #179954 | YFVdelCMENS1-Cre | addgene full sequence | sequence record 366320 | Addgene NGS Result
GCATCGAATATAACTTCGTATAATGTATGCTATACGAAGTTATTAGCGATGAGCTCGGACTTCCATTGTT
CATTCCACGGACAAAAACAGAGAAAGGAAACGACAGAGGCCAAAAAGCTCGCTTTCAGCACCTGTCGTTT
CCTTTCTTTTCAGAGGGTATTTTAAATAAAAACATTAAGTTATGACGAAGAAGAACGGAAACGCCTTAAA
CCGGAAAATTTTCATAAATAGCGAAAACCCGCGAGGTCGCCGCCCCGTAACCTGTCGGATCACCGGAAAG
GACCCGTAAAGTGATAATGATTATCATCTACATATCACAACGTGCGTGGAGGCCATCAAACCACGTCAAA
TAATCAATTATGACGCAGGTATCGTATTAATTGATCTGCATCAACTTAACGTAAAAGCAACTTCAGACAA
TACAAATCAGCGACACTGAATACGGGGCAACCTCATGTCCGAGCTCGCGAGCTCGTCGACAGCGACACAC
TTGCATCGGATGCAGCCCGGTTAACGTGCCGGCACGGCCTGGGTAACCAGGTATTTTGTCCACATAACCG
TGCGCAAAATGTTGTGGATAAGCAGGACACAGCAGCAATCCACAGCAGGCATACAACCGCACACCGAGGT
TACTCCGTTCTACAGGTTACGACGACATGTCAATACTTGCCCTTGACAGGCATTGATGGAATCGTAGTCT
CACGCTGATAGTCTGATCGACAATACAAGTGGGACCGTGGTCCCAGACCGATAATCAGACCGACAACACG
AGTGGGATCGTGGTCCCAGACTAATAATCAGACCGACGATACGAGTGGGACCGTGGTCCCAGACTAATAA
TCAGACCGACGATACGAGTGGGACCGTGGTTCCAGACTAATAATCAGACCGACGATACGAGTGGGACCGT
GGTCCCAGACTAATAATCAGACCGACGATACGAGTGGGACCATGGTCCCAGACTAATAATCAGACCGACG
ATACGAGTGGGACCGTGGTCCCAGTCTGATTATCAGACCGACGATACGAGTGGGACCGTGGTCCCAGACT
AATAATCAGACCGACGATACGAGTGGGACCGTGGTCCCAGACTAATAATCAGACCGACGATACGAGTGGG
ACCGTGGTCCCAGTCTGATTATCAGACCGACGATACAAGTGGAACAGTGGGCCCAGAGAGAATATTCAGG
CCAGTTATGCTTTCTGGCCTGTAACAAAGGACATTAAGTAAAGACAGATAAACGTAGACTAAAACGTGGT
CGCATCAGGGTGCTGGCTTTTCAAGTTCCTTAAGAATGGCCTCAATTTTCTCTATACACTCAGTTGGAAC
ACGAGACCTGTCCAGGTTAAGCACCATTTTATCGCCCTTATACAATACTGTCGCTCCAGGAGCAAACTGA
TGTCGTGAGCTTAAACTAGTTCTTGATGCAGATGACGTTTTAAGCACAGAAGTTAAAAGAGTGATAACTT
CTTCAGCTTCAAATATCACCCCAGCTTTTTTCTGCTCATGAAGGTTAGATGCCTGCTGCTTAAGTAATTC
CTCTTTATCTGTAAAGGCTTTTTGAAGTGCATCACCTGACCGGGCAGATAGTTCACCGGGGTGAGAAAAA
AGAGCAACAACTGATTTAGGCAATTTGGCGGTGTTGATACAGCGGGTAATAATCTTACGTGAAATATTTT
CCGCATCAGCCAGCGCAGAAATATTTCCAGCAAATTCATTCTGCAATCGGCTTGCATAACGCTGACCACG
TTCATAAGCACTTGTTGGGCGATAATCGTTACCCAATCTGGATAATGCAGCCATCTGCTCATCATCCAGC
TCGCCAACCAGAACACGATAATCACTTTCGGTAAGTGCAGCAGCTTTACGACGGCGACTCCCATCGGCAA
TTTCTATGACACCAGATACTCTTCGACCGAACGCCGGTGTCTGTTGACCAGTCAGTAGAAAAGAAGGGAT
GAGATCATCCAGTGCGTCCTCAGTAAGCAGCTCCTGGTCACGTTCATTACCTGACCATACCCGAGAGGTC
TTCTCAACACTATCACCCCGGAGCACTTCAAGAGTAAACTTCACATCCCGACCACATACAGGCAAAGTAA
TGGCATTACCGCGAGCCATTACTCCTACGCGCGCAATTAACGAATCCACCATCGGGGCAGCTGGTGTCGA
TAACGAAGTATCTTCAACCGGTTGAGTATTGAGCGTATGTTTTGGAATAACAGGCGCACGCTTCATTATC
TAATCTCCCAGCGTGGTTTAATCAGACGATCGAAAATTTCATTGCAGACAGGTTCCCAAATAGAAAGAGC
ATTTCTCCAGGCACCAGTTGAAGAGCGTTGATCAATGGCCTGTTCAAAAACAGTTCTCATCCGGATCTGA
CCTTTACCAACTTCATCCGTTTCACGTACAACATTTTTTAGAACCATGCTTCCCCAGGCATCCCGAATTT
GCTCCTCCATCCACGGGGACTGAGAGCCATTACTATTGCTGTATTTGGTAAGCAAAATACGTACATCAGG
CTCGAACCCTTTAAGATCAACGTTCTTGAGCAGATCACGAAGCATATCGAAAAACTGCAGTGCGGAGGTG
TAGTCAAACAACTCAGCAGGCGTGGGAACAATCAGCACATCAGCAGCACATACGACATTAATCGTGCCGA
TACCCAGGTTAGGCGCGCTGTCAATAACTATGACATCATAGTCATGAGCAACAGTTTCAATGGCCAGTCG
GAGCATCAGGTGTGGATCGGTGGGCAGTTTACCTTCATCAAATTTGCCCATTAACTCAGTTTCAATACGG
TGCAGAGCCAGACAGGAAGGAATAATGTCAAGCCCCGGCCAGCAAGTGGGCTTTATTGCATAAGTGACAT
CGTCCTTTTCCCCAAGATAGAAAGGCAGGAGAGTGTCTTCTGCATGAATATGAAGATCTGGTACCCATCC
GTGATACATTGAGGCTGTTCCCTGGGGGTCGTTACCTTCCACGAGCAAAACACGTAGCCCCTTCAGAGCC
AGATCCTGAGCAAGATGAACAGAAACTGAGGTTTTGTAAACGCCACCTTTATGGGCAGCAACCCCGATCA
CCGGTGGAAATACGTCTTCAGCACGTCGCAATCGCGTACCAAACACATCACGCATATGATTAATTTGTTC
AATTGTATAACCAACACGTTGCTCAACCCGTCCTCGAATTTCCATATCCGGGTGCGGTAGTCGCCCTGCT
TTCTCGGCATCTCTGATAGCCTGAGAAGAAACCCCAACTAAATCCGCTGCTTCACCTATTCTCCAGCGCC
GGGTTATTTTCCTCGCTTCCGGGCTGTCATCATTAAACTGTGCAATGGCGATAGCCTTCGTCATTTCATG
ACCAGCGTTTATGCACTGGTTAAGTGTTTCCATGAGTTTCATTCTGAACATCCTTTAATCATTGCTTTGC
GTTTTTTTATTAAATCTTGCAATTTACTGCAAAGCAACAACAAAATCGCAAAGTCATCAAAAAACCGCAA
AGTTGTTTAAAATAAGAGCAACACTACAAAAGGAGATAAGAAGAGCACATACCTCAGTCACTTATTATCA
CTAGCGCTCGCCGCAGCCGTGTAACCGAGCATAGCGAGCGAACTGGCGAGGAAGCAAAGAAGAACTGTTC
TGTCAGATAGCTCTTACGCTCAGCGCAAGAAGAAATATCCACCGTGGGAAAAACTCCAGGTAGAGGTACA
CACGCGGATAGCCAATTCAGAGTAATAAACTGTGATAATCAACCCTCATCAATGATGACGAACTAACCCC
CGATATCAAGTCACATGACGAAGGGAAAGAGAAGGAAATCAACTGTGACAAACTGCCCTCAAATTTGGCT
TCCTTAAAAATTACAGTTCAAAAAGTATGAGAAAATCCATGCAGGCTGAAGGAAACAGCAAAACTGTGAC
AAATTACCCTCAGTAGGTCAGAACAAATGTGACGAACCACCCTCAAATCTGTGACAGATAACCCTCAGAC
TATCCTGTCGTCATGGAAGTGATATCGCGGAAGGAAAATACGATATGAGTCGTCTGGCGGCCTTTCTTTT
TCTCAATGTATGAGAGGCGCATTGGAGTTCTGCTGTTGATCTCATTAACACAGACCTGCAGGAAGCGGCG
GCGGAAGTCAGGCATACGCTGGTAACTTTGAGGCAGCTGGTAACGCTCTATGATCCAGTCGATTTTCAGA
GAGACGATGCCTGAGCCATCCGGCTTACGATACTGACACAGGGATTCGTATAAACGCATGGCATACGGAT
TGGTGATTTCTTTTGTTTCACTAAGCCGAAACTGCGTAAACCGGTTCTGTAACCCGATAAAGAAGGGAAT
GAGATATGGGTTGATATGTACACTGTAAAGCCCTCTGGATGGACTGTGCGCACGTTTGATAAACCAAGGA
AAAGATTCATAGCCTTTTTCATCGCCGGCATCCTCTTCAGGGCGATAAAAAACCACTTCCTTCCCCGCGA
AACTCTTCAATGCCTGCCGTATATCCTTACTGGCTTCCGCAGAGGTCAATCCGAATATTTCAGCATATTT
AGCAACATGGATCTCGCAGATACCGTCATGTTCCTGTAGGGTGCCATCAGATTTTCTGATCTGGTCAACG
AACAGATACAGCATACGTTTTTGATCCCGGGAGAGACTATATGCCGCCTCAGTGAGGTCGTTTGACTGGA
CGATTCGCGGGCTATTTTTACGTTTCTTGTGATTGATAACCGCTGTTTCCGCCATGACAGATCCATGTGA
AGTGTGACAAGTTTTTAGATTGTCACACTAAATAAAAAAGAGTCAATAAGCAGGGATAACTTTGTGAAAA
AACAGCTTCTTCTGAGGGCAATTTGTCACAGGGTTAAGGGCAATTTGTCACAGACAGGACTGTCATTTGA
GGGTGATTTGTCACACTGAAAGGGCAATTTGTCACAACACCTTCTCTAGAACCAGCATGGATAAAGGCCT
ACAAGGCGCTCTAAAAAAGAAGATCTAAAAACTATAAAAAAAATAATTATAAAAATATCCCCGTGGATAA
GTGGATAACCCCAAGGGAAGTTTTTTCAGGCATCGTGTGTAAGCAGAATATATAAGTGCTGTTCCCTGGT
GCTTCCTCGCTCACTCGACCGGGAGGGTTCGAGAAGGGGGGGCACCCCCCTTCGGCGTGCGCGGTCACGC
GCACAGGGCGCAGCCCTGGTTAAAAACAAGGTTTATAAATATTGGTTTAAAAGCAGGTTAAAAGACAGGT
TAGCGGTGGCCGAAAAACGGGCGGAAACCCTTGCAAATGCTGGATTTTCTGCCTGTGGACAGCCCCTCAA
ATGTCAATAGGTGCGCCCCTCATCTGTCAGCACTCTGCCCCTCAAGTGTCAAGGATCGCGCCCCTCATCT
GTCAGTAGTCGCGCCCCTCAAGTGTCAATACCGCAGGGCACTTATCCCCAGGCTTGTCCACATCATCTGT
GGGAAACTCGCGTAAAATCAGGCGTTTTCGCCGATTTGCGAGGCTGGCCAGCTCCACGTCGCCGGCCGAA
ATCGAGCCTGCCCCTCATCTGTCAACGCCGCGCCGGGTGAGTCGGCCCCTCAAGTGTCAACGTCCGCCCC
TCATCTGTCAGTGAGGGCCAAGTTTTCCGCGAGGTATCCACAACGCCGGCGGCCGGCCGCGGTGTCTCGC
ACACGGCTTCGACGGCGTTTCTGGCGCGTTTGCAGGGCCATAGACGGCCGCCAGCCCAGCGGCGAGGGCA
ACCAGCCGAGGGCTTCGCCCTGTCGCTCGACTGCGGCGAGCACTACTGGCTGTAAAAGGACAGACCACAT
CATGGTTCTGTGTTCATTAGGTTGTTCTGTCCATTGCTGACATAATCCGCTCCACTTCAACGTAACACCG
CACGAAGATTTCTATTGTTCCTGAAGGCATATTCAAATCGTTTTCGTTACCGCTTGCAGGCATCATGACA
GAACACTACTTCCTATAAACGCTACACAGGCTCCTGAGATTAATAATGCGGATCTCTACGATAATGGGAG
ATTTTCCCGACTGTTTCGTTCGCTTCTCAGTGGATAACAGCCAGCTTCTCTGTTTAACAGACAAAAACAG
CATATCCACTCAGTTCCACATTTCCATATAAAGGCCAAGGCATTTATTCTCAGGATAATTGTTTCAGCAT
CGCAACCGCATCAGACTCCGGCATCGCAAACTGCACCCGGTGCCGGGCAGCCACATCCAGCGCAAAAACC
TTCGTGTAGACTTCCGTTGAACTGATGGACTTATGTCCCATCAGGCTTTGCAGAACTTTCAGCGGTATAC
CGGCATACAGCATGTGCATCGCATAGGAATGGCGGAACGTATGTGGTGTGACCGGAACAGAGAACGTCAC
ACCGTCAGCAGCAGCGGCGGCAACCGCCTCCCCAATCCAGGTCCTGACCGTTCTGTCCGTCACTTCCCAG
ATCCGCGCTTTCTCTGTCCTTCCTGTGCGACGGTTACGCCGCTCCATGAGCTTATCGCGAATAAATACCT
GTGACGGAAGATCACTTCGCAGAATAAATAAATCCTGGTGTCCCTGTTGATACCGGGAAGCCCTGGGCCA
ACTTTTGGCGAAAATGAGACGTTGATCGGCACGTAAGAGGTTCCAACTTTCACCATAATGAAATAAGATC
ACTACCGGGCGTATTTTTTGAGTTATCGAGATTTTCAGGAGCTAAGGAAGCTAAAATGGAGAAAAAAATC
ACTGGATATACCACCGTTGATATATCCCAATGGCATCGTAAAGAACATTTTGAGGCATTTCAGTCAGTTG
CTCAATGTACCTATAACCAGACCGTTCAGCTGGATATTACGGCCTTTTTAAAGACCGTAAAGAAAAATAA
GCACAAGTTTTATCCGGCCTTTATTCACATTCTTGCCCGCCTGATGAATGCTCATCCGGAATTTCGTATG
GCAATGAAAGACGGTGAGCTGGTGATATGGGATAGTGTTCACCCTTGTTACACCGTTTTCCATGAGCAAA
CTGAAACGTTTTCATCGCTCTGGAGTGAATACCACGACGATTTCCGGCAGTTTCTACACATATATTCGCA
AGATGTGGCGTGTTACGGTGAAAACCTGGCCTATTTCCCTAAAGGGTTTATTGAGAATATGTTTTTCGTC
TCAGCCAATCCCTGGGTGAGTTTCACCAGTTTTGATTTAAACGTGGCCAATATGGACAACTTCTTCGCCC
CCGTTTTCACCATGGGCAAATATTATACGCAAGGCGACAAGGTGCTGATGCCGCTGGCGATTCAGGTTCA
TCATGCCGTTTGTGATGGCTTCCATGTCGGCAGAATGCTTAATGAATTACAACAGTACTGCGATGAGTGG
CAGGGCGGGGCGTAATTTTTTTAAGGCAGTTATTGGTGCCCTTAAACGCCTGGTTGCTACGCCTGAATAA
GTGATAATAAGCGGATGAATGGCAGAAATTCGATGATAAGCTGTCAAACATGAGAATTGGTCGACGGCCC
GGGCGGCCGCAAGGAGTTCGCGTTGGCCGATTCATTAATGCAGCTGGCACGACAGGTTTCCCGACTGGAA
AGCGGGCAGTGAGCGCAACGCAATTAATGTGAGTTAGCTCACTCATTAGGCACCCCAGGCTTTACACTTT
ATGCTTCCGGCTCGTATGTTGTGTGGAATTGTGAGCGGATAACAATTTCACACAGGAAACAGCTATGACC
ATGATTACGCCAAGCTATTTAGGTGAGACTATAGAATACTCAAGCTTGCATGCCTGCAGGTCGACTCTAG
AGGATCCCACATTATTGAAGCATTTATCAGGGTTATTGTCTCATGAGCGGATACATATTTGAATGTATTT
AGAAAAATAAACAAATAGGGGTTCCGCGCACATTTCCCCGAAAAGTGCCACCTGACGTGTCGACGCGGCC
GCTAGCGATGACCCTGCTGATTGGTTCGCTGACCATTTCCGGGTGCGGGACGGCGTTACCAGAAACTCAG
AAGGTTCGTCCAACCAAACCGACTCTGACGGCAGTTTACGAGAGAGATGATAGGGTCTGCTTCAGTAAGC
CAGATGCTACACAATTAGGCTTGTACATATTGTCGTTAGAACGCGGCTACAATTAATACATAACCTTATG
TATCATACACATACGATTTAGGTGACACTATAGAGTAAATCCTGTGTGCTAATTGAGGTGCATTGGTCTG
CAAATCGAGTTGCTAGGCAATAAACACATTTGGATTAATTTTAATCGTTCGTTGAGCGATTAGCAGAGAA
CTGACCAGAACATGTCTGGTCGTAAAGCTCAGGGAAAAACCCTGGGCGTCAATATGGTACGACGAGGAGT
TCGCTCCTTGTCAAACGAGCTCATGGTGTCCAATTTACTGACCGTACACCAAAATTTGCCTGCATTACCG
GTCGATGCAACGAGTGATGAGGTTCGCAAGAACCTGATGGACATGTTCAGGGATCGCCAGGCGTTTTCTG
AGCATACCTGGAAAATGCTTCTGTCCGTTTGCCGGTCGTGGGCGGCATGGTGCAAGTTGAATAACCGGAA
ATGGTTTCCCGCAGAACCTGAAGATGTTCGCGATTATCTTCTATATCTTCAGGCGCGCGGTCTGGCAGTA
AAAACTATCCAGCAACATTTGGGCCAGCTAAACATGCTTCATCGTCGGTCCGGGCTGCCACGACCAAGTG
ACAGCAATGCTGTTTCACTGGTTATGCGGCGGATCCGAAAAGAAAACGTTGATGCCGGTGAACGTGCAAA
ACAGGCTCTAGCGTTCGAACGCACTGATTTCGACCAGGTTCGTTCACTCATGGAAAATAGCGATCGCTGC
CAGGATATACGTAATCTGGCATTTCTGGGGATTGCTTATAACACCCTGTTACGTATAGCCGAAATTGCCA
GGATCAGGGTTAAAGATATCTCACGTACTGACGGTGGGAGAATGTTAATCCATATTGGCAGAACGAAAAC
GCTGGTTAGCACCGCAGGTGTAGAGAAGGCACTTAGCCTGGGGGTAACTAAACTGGTCGAGCGATGGATT
TCCGTCTCTGGTGTAGCTGATGATCCGAATAACTACCTGTTTTGCCGGGTCAGAAAAAATGGTGTTGCCG
CGCCATCTGCCACCAGCCAGCTATCAACTCGCGCCCTGGAAGGGATTTTTGAAGCAACTCATCGATTGAT
TTACGGCGCTAAGGATGACTCTGGTCAGAGATACCTGGCCTGGTCTGGACACAGTGCCCGTGTCGGAGCC
GCGCGAGATATGGCCCGCGCTGGAGTTTCAATACCGGAGATCATGCAAGCTGGTGGCTGGACCAATGTAA
ATATTGTCATGAACTATATCCGTAACCTGGATAGTGAAACAGGGGCAATGGTGCGCCTGCTGGAAGATGG
CGATACCGGTAACTTTGACCTTCTCAAGTTGGCCGGCGACGTCGAGTCCAACCCAGGGCCCCTGCAGCAA
ATTTTCGTGAAGACCCTGACGGGCAAGACCATCACTCTTGAGGTCGAGCCCAGTGACACCATCGAGAATG
TCAAGGCCAAGATCCAAGACAAGGAAGGCATCCCACCTGACCAGCAGAGGCTGATATTCGCGGGCAAACA
GCTGGAGGATGGCCGCACCCTGTCCGACTACAACATCCAGAAAGAGTCCACCTTGCACCTGGTGCTGTGT
CTCCGCGGTGGAATGTCCGGTCGTAAAGCCCAGGGCAAAACCCTAGGCGTAAATATGGTCCGACGCGGAG
TCCGCAACATGACAATGTCCATGAGCATGATCTTGGTAGGAGTGATCATGATGTTTTTGTCTCTAGGAGT
TGGGGCGGATCAAGGATGCGCCATCAACTTTGGCAAGAGAGAGCTCGGATCACGGTCCGGGACACGCGTG
TACATGGACGCAGTCTTTGAATACACCATAGACTGCGATGGATCTATCTTGGGTGCAGCGGTGAACGGAA
AAAAGAGTGCCCATGGCTCTCCAACATTTTGGATGGGAAGTCATGAAGTAAATGGGACATGGATGATCCA
CACCTTGGAGGCATTAGATTACAAGGAGTGTGAGTGGCCACTGACACATACGATTGGAACATCAGTTGAA
GAGAGTGAAATGTTCATGCCGAGATCAATCGGAGGCCCAGTTAGCTCTCACAATCATATCCCTGGATACA
AGGTTCAGACGAACGGACCTTGGATGCAGGTACCACTAGAAGTGAAGAGAGAAGCTTGCCCAGGGACTAG
CGTGATCATTGATGGCAACTGTGATGGACGGGGAAAATCAACCAGATCCACCACGGATAGCGGGAAAGTT
ATTCCTGAATGGTGTTGCCGCTCCTGCACAATGCCGCCTGTGAGCTTCCATGGTAGTGATGGGTGTTGGT
ATCCCATGGAAATTAGGCCAAGGAAAACGCATGAAAGCCATCTGGTGCGCTCCTGGGTTACAGCTGGAGA
AATACATGCTGTCCCTTTTGGTTTGGTGAGCATGATGATAGCAATGGAAGTGGTCCTAAGGAAAAGACAG
GGACCAAAGCAAATGTTGGTTGGAGGAGTAGTGCTCTTGGGAGCAATGCTGGTCGGGCAAGTAACTCTCC
TTGATTTGCTGAAACTCACAGTGGCTGTGGGATTGCATTTCCATGAGATGAACAATGGAGGAGACGCCAT
GTATATGGCGTTGATTGCTGCCTTTTCAATCAGACCAGGGCTGCTCATCGGCTTTGGGCTCAGGACCCTA
TGGAGCCCTCGGGAACGCCTTGTGCTGACCCTAGGAGCAGCCATGGTGGAGATTGCCTTGGGTGGCGTGA
TGGGCGGCCTGTGGAAGTATCTAAATGCAGTTTCTCTCTGCATCCTGACAATAAATGCTGTTGCTTCTAG
GAAAGCATCAAATACCATCTTGCCCCTCATGGCTCTGTTGACACCTGTCACTATGGCTGAGGTGAGACTT
GCCGCAATGTTCTTTTGTGCCATGGTTATCATAGGGGTCCTTCACCAGAATTTCAAGGACACCTCCATGC
AGAAGACTATACCTCTGGTGGCCCTCACACTCACATCTTACCTGGGCTTGACACAACCTTTTTTGGGCCT
GTGTGCATTTCTGGCAACCCGCATATTTGGGCGAAGGAGTATCCCAGTGAATGAGGCACTCGCAGCAGCT
GGTCTAGTGGGAGTGCTGGCAGGACTGGCTTTTCAGGAGATGGAGAACTTCCTTGGTCCGATTGCAGTTG
GAGGACTCCTGATGATGCTGGTTAGCGTGGCTGGGAGGGTGGATGGGCTAGAGCTCAAGAAGCTTGGTGA
AGTTTCATGGGAAGAGGAGGCGGAGATCAGCGGGAGTTCCGCCCGCTATGATGTGGCACTCAGTGAACAA
GGGGAGTTCAAGCTGCTTTCTGAAGAGAAAGTGCCATGGGACCAGGTTGTGATGACCTCGCTGGCCTTGG
TTGGGGCTGCCCTCCATCCATTTGCTCTTCTGCTGGTCCTTGCTGGGTGGCTGTTTCATGTCAGGGGAGC
GCGCAGAAGTGGTCACCGGAGAAGTGGGGATGTCTTGTGGGATATTCCCACTCCTAAGATCATCGAGGAA
TGTGAACATCTGGAGGATGGGATTTATGGCATATTCCAGTCAACCTTCTTGGGGGCCTCCCAGCGAGGAG
TGGGAGTGGCACAGGGAGGGGTGTTCCACACAATGTGGCATGTCACAAGAGGAGCTTTCCTTGTCAGGAA
TGGCAAGAAGTTGATTCCATCTTGGGCTTCAGTAAAGGAAGACCTTGTCGCCTATGGTGGCTCATGGAAG
TTGGAAGGCAGATGGGATGGAGAGGAAGAGGTCCAGTTGATCGCGGCTGTTCCAGGAAAGAACGTGGTCA
ACGTCCAGACAAAACCGAGCTTGTTCAAAGTGAGGAATGGGGGAGAAATCGGGGCTGTCGCTCTTGACTA
TCCGAGTGGCACTTCAGGATCTCCTATTGTTAACAGGAACGGAGAGGTGATTGGGCTGTACGGCAATGGC
ATCCTTGTCGGTGACAACTCCTTCGTGTCCGCCATATCCCAGACTGAGGTGAAGGAAGAAGGAAAGGAGG
AGCTCCAAGAGATCCCGACAATGCTAAAGAAAGGAATGACAACTGTCCTTGATTTTCATCCTGGAGCTGG
GAAGACAAGACGTTTCCTCCCACAGATCTTGGCCGAGTGCGCACGGAGACGCTTGCGCACTCTTGTGTTG
GCCCCCACCAGGGTTGTTCTTTCTGAAATGAAGGAGGCTTTTCACGGCCTGGACGTGAAATTCCACACAC
AGGCTTTTTCCGCTCACGGCAGCGGGAGAGAAGTCATTGATGCCATGTGCCATGCCACCCTAACTTACAG
GATGTTGGAACCAACTAGGGTTGTTAACTGGGAAGTGATCATTATGGATGAAGCCCATTTTTTGGATCCA
GCTAGCATAGCCGCTAGAGGTTGGGCAGCGCACAGAGCTAGGGCAAATGAAAGTGCAACAATCTTGATGA
CAGCCACACCGCCTGGGACTAGTGATGAATTTCCACATTCAAATGGTGAAATAGAAGATGTTCAAACGGA
CATACCCAGTGAGCCCTGGAACACAGGGCATGACTGGATCCTGGCTGACAAAAGGCCCACGGCATGGTTC
CTTCCATCCATCAGAGCTGCAAATGTCATGGCTGCCTCTTTGCGTAAGGCTGGAAAGAGTGTGGTGGTCC
TGAACAGGAAAACCTTTGAGAGAGAATACCCCACGATAAAGCAGAAGAAACCTGACTTTATATTGGCCAC
TGACATAGCTGAAATGGGAGCCAACCTTTGCGTGGAGCGAGTGCTGGATTGCAGGACGGCTTTTAAGCCT
GTGCTTGTGGATGAAGGGAGGAAGGTGGCAATAAAAGGGCCACTTCGTATCTCCGCATCCTCTGCTGCTC
AAAGGAGGGGGCGCATTGGGAGAAATCCCAACAGAGATGGAGACTCATACTACTATTCTGAGCCTACAAG
TGAAAATAATGCCCACCACGTCTGCTGGTTGGAGGCCTCAATGCTCTTGGACAACATGGAGGTGAGGGGT
GGAATGGTCGCCCCACTCTATGGCGTTGAAGGAACTAAAACACCAGTTTCCCCTGGTGAAATGAGACTGA
GGGATGACCAGAGGAAAGTCTTCAGAGAACTAGTGAGGAATTGTGACCTGCCCGTTTGGCTTTCGTGGCA
AGTGGCCAAGGCTGGTTTGAAGACGAATGATCGTAAGTGGTGTTTTGAAGGCCCTGAGGAACATGAGATC
TTGAATGACAGCGGTGAAACAGTGAAGTGCAGGGCTCCTGGAGGAGCAAAGAAGCCTCTGCGCCCAAGGT
GGTGTGATGAAAGGGTGTCATCTGACCAGAGTGCGCTGTCTGAATTTATTAAGTTTGCTGAAGGTAGGAG
GGGAGCTGCTGAAGTGCTAGTTGTGCTGAGTGAACTCCCTGATTTCCTGGCTAAAAAAGGTGGAGAGGCA
ATGGATACCATCAGTGTGTTCCTCCACTCTGAGGAAGGCTCTAGGGCTTACCGCAATGCACTATCAATGA
TGCCTGAGGCAATGACAATAGTCATGCTGTTTATACTGGCTGGACTACTGACATCGGGAATGGTCATCTT
TTTCATGTCTCCCAAAGGCATCAGTAGAATGTCTATGGCGATGGGCACAATGGCCGGCTGTGGATATCTC
ATGTTCCTTGGAGGCGTCAAACCCACTCACATCTCCTATGTCATGCTCATATTCTTTGTCCTGATGGTGG
TTGTGATCCCCGAGCCAGGGCAACAAAGGTCCATCCAAGACAACCAAGTGGCATACCTCATTATTGGCAT
CCTGACGCTGGTTTCAGCGGTGGCAGCCAACGAGCTAGGCATGCTGGAGAAAACCAAAGAGGACCTCTTT
GGGAAGAAGAACTTAATTCCATCTAGTGCTTCACCCTGGAGTTGGCCGGATCTTGACCTGAAGCCAGGAG
CTGCCTGGACAGTGTACGTTGGCATTGTTACAATGCTCTCTCCAATGTTGCACCACTGGATCAAAGTCGA
ATATGGCAACCTGTCTCTGTCTGGAATAGCCCAGTCAGCCTCAGTCCTTTCTTTCATGGACAAGGGGATA
CCATTCATGAAGATGAATATCTCGGTCATAATGCTGCTGGTCAGTGGCTGGAATTCAATAACAGTGATGC
CTCTGCTCTGTGGCATAGGGTGCGCCATGCTCCACTGGTCTCTCATTTTACCTGGAATCAAAGCGCAGCA
GTCAAAGCTTGCACAGAGAAGGGTGTTCCATGGCGTTGCCAAGAACCCTGTGGTTGATGGGAATCCAACA
GTTGACATTGAGGAAGCTCCTGAAATGCCTGCCCTTTATGAGAAGAAACTGGCTCTATATCTCCTTCTTG
CTCTCAGCCTAGCTTCTGTTGCCATGTGCAGAACGCCCTTTTCATTGGCTGAAGGCATTGTCCTAGCATC
AGCTGCCTTAGGGCCGCTCATAGAGGGAAACACCAGCCTTCTTTGGAATGGACCCATGGCTGTCTCCATG
ACAGGAGTCATGAGGGGGAATCACTATGCTTTTGTGGGAGTCATGTACAATCTATGGAAGATGAAAACTG
GACGCCGGGGGAGCGCGAATGGAAAAACTTTGGGTGAAGTCTGGAAGAGGGAACTGAATCTGTTGGACAA
GCGACAGTTTGAGTTGTATAAAAGGACCGACATTGTGGAGGTGGATCGTGATACGGCACGCAGGCATTTG
GCCGAAGGGAAGGTGGACACCGGGGTGGCGGTCTCCAGGGGGACCGCAAAGTTAAGGTGGTTCCATGAGC
GTGGCTATGTCAAGCTGGAAGGTAGGGTGATTGACCTGGGGTGTGGCCGCGGAGGCTGGTGTTACTACGC
TGCTGCGCAAAAGGAAGTGAGTGGGGTCAAAGGATTTACTCTTGGAAGAGACGGCCATGAGAAACCCATG
AATGTGCAAAGTCTGGGATGGAACATCATCACCTTCAAGGACAAAACTGATATCCACCGCCTAGAACCAG
TGAAATGTGACACCCTTTTGTGTGACATTGGAGAGTCATCATCGTCATCGGTCACAGAGGGGGAAAGGAC
CGTGAGAGTTCTTGATACTGTAGAAAAATGGCTGGCTTGTGGGGTTGACAACTTCTGTGTGAAGGTGTTA
GCTCCATACATGCCAGATGTTCTTGAGAAACTGGAATTGCTCCAAAGGAGGTTTGGCGGAACAGTGATCA
GGAACCCTCTCTCCAGGAATTCCACTCATGAAATGTACTACGTGTCTGGAGCCCGCAGCAATGTCACATT
TACTGTGAACCAAACATCCCGCCTCCTGATGAGGAGAATGAGGCGTCCAACTGGAAAAGTGACCCTGGAG
GCTGACGTCATCCTCCCAATTGGGACACGCAGTGTTGAGACAGACAAGGGACCCCTGGACAAAGAGGCCA
TAGAAGAAAGGGTTGAGAGGATAAAATCTGAGTACATGACCTCTTGGTTTTATGACAATGACAACCCCTA
CAGGACCTGGCACTACTGTGGCTCCTATGTCACAAAAACCTCAGGAAGTGCGGCGAGCATGGTAAATGGT
GTTATTAAAATTCTGACATATCCATGGGACAGGATAGAGGAGGTCACAAGAATGGCAATGACTGACACAA
CCCCTTTTGGACAGCAAAGAGTGTTTAAAGAAAAAGTTGACACCAGAGCAAAGGATCCACCAGCGGGAAC
TAGGAAGATCATGAAAGTTGTCAACAGGTGGCTGTTCCGCCACCTGGCCAGAGAAAAGAACCCCAGACTG
TGCACAAAGGAAGAATTTATTGCAAAAGTCCGAAGTCATGCAGCCATTGGAGCTTACCTGGAAGAACAAG
AACAGTGGAAGACTGCCAATGAGGCTGTCCAAGACCCAAAGTTCTGGGAACTGGTGGATGAAGAAAGGAA
GCTGCACCAACAAGGCAGGTGTCGGACTTGTGTGTACAACATGATGGGGAAAAGAGAGAAGAAGCTGTCA
GAGTTTGGGAAAGCAAAGGGAAGCCGTGCCATATGGTATATGTGGCTGGGAGCGCGGTATCTTGAGTTTG
AGGCCCTGGGATTCCTGAATGAGGACCATTGGGCTTCCAGGGAAAACTCAGGAGGAGGAGTGGAAGGCAT
TGGCTTACAATACCTAGGATATGTGATCAGAGACCTGGCTGCAATGGATGGTGGTGGATTCTACGCGGAT
GACACCGCTGGATGGGACACGCGCATCACAGAGGCAGACCTTGATGATGAACAGGAGATCTTGAACTACA
TGAGCCCACATCACAAAAAACTGGCACAAGCAGTGATGGAAATGACATACAAGAACAAAGTGGTGAAAGT
GTTGAGACCAGCCCCAGGAGGGAAAGCCTACATGGATGTCATAAGTCGACGAGACCAGAGAGGATCCGGG
CAGGTAGTGACTTATGCTCTGAACACCATCACCAACTTGAAAGTCCAATTGATCAGAATGGCAGAAGCAG
AGATGGTGATACATCACCAACATGTTCAAGATTGTGATGAATCAGTTCTGACCAGGCTGGAGGCATGGCT
CACTGAGCACGGATGTGACAGACTGAAGAGGATGGCGGTGAGTGGAGACGACTGTGTGGTCCGGCCCATC
GATGACAGGTTCGGCCTGGCCCTGTCCCATCTCAACGCCATGTCCAAGGTTAGAAAGGACATATCTGAAT
GGCAGCCATCAAAAGGGTGGAATGATTGGGAGAATGTGCCCTTCTGTTCCCACCACTTCCATGAACTACA
GCTGAAGGATGGCAGGAGGATTGTGGTGCCTTGCCGAGAACAGGACGAGCTCATTGGGAGAGGAAGGGTG
TCTCCAGGAAACGGCTGGATGATCAAGGAAACAGCTTGCCTCAGCAAAGCCTATGCCAACATGTGGTCAC
TGATGTATTTTCACAAAAGGGACATGAGGCTACTGTCATTGGCTGTTTCCTCAGCTGTTCCCACCTCATG
GGTTCCACAAGGACGCACAACATGGTCGATTCATGGGAAAGGGGAGTGGATGACCACGGAAGACATGCTT
GAGGTGTGGAACAGAGTATGGATAACCAACAACCCACACATGCAGGACAAGACAATGGTGAAAAAATGGA
GAGATGTCCCTTATCTAACCAAGAGACAAGACAAGCTGTGCGGATCACTGATTGGAATGACCAATAGGGC
CACCTGGGCCTCCCACATCCATTTAGTCATCCATCGTATCCGAACGCTGATTGGACAGGAGAAATACACT
GACTACCTAACAGTCATGGACAGGTATTCTGTGGATGCTGACCTGCAACTGGGTGAGCTTATCTGAAACA
CCATCTAACAGGAATAACCGGGATACAAACCACGGGTGGAGAACCGGACTCCCCACAACCTGAAACCGGG
ATATAAACCACGGCTGGAGAACCGGACTCCGCACTTAAAATGAAACAGAAACCGGGATAAAAACTACGGA
TGGAGAACCGGACTCCACACATTGAGACAGAAGAAGTTGTCAGCCCAGAACCCCACACGAGTTTTGCCAC
TGCTAAGCTGTGAGGCAGTGCAGGCTGGGACAGCCGACCTCCAGGTTGCGAAAAACCTGGTTTCTGGGAC
CTCCCACCCCAGAGTAAAAAGAACGGAGCCTCCGCTACCACCCTCCCACGTGGTGGTAGAAAGACGGGGT
CTAGAGGTTAGAGGAGACCCTCCAGGGAACAAATAGTGGGACCATATTGACGCCAGGGAAAGACCGGAGT
GGTTCTCTGCTTTTCCTCCAGAGGTCTGTGAGCACAGTTTGCTCAAGAATAAGCAGACCTTTGGATGACA
AACACAAAACCACTCGAGCAAGACGTTTCCCGTTGAATATGGCTCATAACACCCCTTGTATTACTGTTTA
TGTAAGCAGACAGTTTTATTGTTCATGATGATATATTTTTATCTTGTGCAATGTAACATCAGAGATTTTG
AGACACAACGTGGCTTTGTTGAATAAATCGAACTTTTGCTGAGTTGAAGGATCAGATCACGCATCTTCCC
GACAACGCAGACCGTTCCGTGGCAAAGCAAAAGTTCAAAATCACCAACTGGTCCACCTACAACAAAGCTC
TCATCAACCGTGGCTCCCTCACTTTCTGGCTGGATGATGGGGCGATTCAGGCCTGGTATGAGTCAGCAAC
ACCTTCTTCACGAGGCAGACCTCAGCGCTAGCGGAGTGTAGTGGGATCCCCGGGTACCGAGCTCGAATTC
GCCCTATAGTGAGTCGTATTACAATTCACTGGCCGTCGTTTTACAACGTCGTGACTGGGAAAACCCTGGC
GTTACCCAACTTAATCGCCTTGCAGCACATCCCCCTTTCGCCAGCTGGCGTAATAGCGAAGAGGCCCGCA
CCGATCGCCCTTCCCAACAGTTGCGCAGCTGAATGGCGAATGGCGCCTGATGCGGTATTTTCTCCTTACG
CATCTGTGCGGTATTTCACACCGCATATGGTGCACTCTCAGTACAATCTGCTCTGATGCCGCATAGTTAA
GCCAGCCCCGACACCCGCCAACACCCGCTGACGCGAACCCCTTGCGGCC
Features (pLannotate 1.2.2; 31 found; start..end, strand, type, name):
     10..43      -  protein_bind   loxP: Cre-mediated recombination occurs in the 8-bp core sequence (GCATACAT). Cre recombinase
     61..459     +  misc_feature   cos: lambda cos site; allows packaging into phage lambda particles
    473..619     -  CDS            yuaZ (fragment): YUAZ_ECO57 - Protein predicted: Swiss-Prot protein existence level 4. From Escherichia coli O157:H7.
    719..1192    -  misc_feature   sopC: sopC; centromere-like partitioning region of the bacterial F plasmid
   1265..2236    -  CDS            sopB: partitioning protein for the bacterial F plasmid; sopB
   2236..3411    -  CDS            sopA: partitioning protein for the bacterial F plasmid; sopA
   3737..3987    -  misc_feature   incC: incC; incompatibility region of the bacterial F plasmid
   3990..4745    -  CDS            repE: replication initiation protein for the bacterial F plasmid; repE
   4836..5055    -  rep_origin     ori2: secondary origin of replication for the bacterial F plasmid; also known as oriS
   5131..5745    -  rep_origin     oriV: origin of replication for the bacterial F plasmid
   6143..6487    -  CDS            resD (fragment): REDF_ECOLI - Also known as D. Protein inferred from homology: Swiss-Prot protein existence level 3. Acts as a repressor of transcription and as a site-specific resolvase that cleaves at the RfsF site. From Escherichia coli (strain K12).
   6603..6705    +  promoter       cat promoter: promoter of the E. coli cat gene encoding chloramphenicol acetyltransferase
   6706..7362    +  CDS            cat: CAT_ECOLX - Experimental evidence at protein level: Swiss-Prot protein existence level 1. This enzyme is an effector of chloramphenicol resistance in bacteria. From Escherichia coli. This protein is used as a marker in many commonly used cloning vectors, such as pACYC184.
   7450..7467    -  promoter       tet promoter (fragment): E. coli promoter for tetracycline efflux protein gene
   7509..7572    +  CDS            lacI (fragment): lac repressor; lacI; The lac repressor binds to the lac operator to inhibit transcription in E. coli. This inhibition can be relieved by adding lactose or isopropyl-β-D-thiogalactopyranoside (IPTG).
   7585..7606    +  protein_bind   CAP binding site: CAP binding activates transcription in the presence of cAMP. E. coli catabolite activator protein
   7621..7651    +  promoter       lac promoter: promoter for the E. coli lac operon
   7655..7677    +  protein_bind   lac operator (fragment): The lac repressor binds to the lac operator to inhibit transcription in E. coli. This inhibition can be relieved by adding lactose or isopropyl-β-D-thiogalactopyranoside (IPTG). lac repressor encoded by lacI
   7742..7778    -  misc_feature   MCS (fragment): pUC18/19 multiple cloning site
   7781..7868    -  promoter       AmpR promoter (fragment): bla
   8136..8154    +  promoter       SP6 promoter: promoter for bacteriophage SP6 RNA polymerase
   8357..9384    +  CDS            Cre (fragment): site-specific recombinase Cre is a site-specific recombinase from bacteriophage P1. Recombination occurs at loxP sequences.
   9448..9672    +  CDS            UBIQ_CERCA: Experimental evidence at protein level: Swiss-Prot protein existence level 1. Ubiquitin exists either covalently attached to another protein, or free (unanchored). When covalently bound, it is conjugated to target proteins via an isopeptide bond either as a monomer (monoubiquitin), a polymer linked via different Lys residues of the ubiquitin (polyubiquitin chains) or a linear polymer linked via the initiator Met of the ubiquitin (linear polyubiquitin chains). Polyubiquitin chains, when attached to a target protein, have different functions depending on the Lys residue of the ubiquitin that is
   9733..17283   +  CDS            POLG_YEFV1 (fragment): Experimental evidence at protein level: Swiss-Prot protein existence level 1. [RNA-directed RNA polymerase NS5]: Replicates the viral (+) and (-) RNA genome, and performs the capping of genomes in the cytoplasm (PubMed:19850911). NS5 methylates viral RNA cap at guanine N- 7 and ribose 2'-O positions (PubMed:19850911). Besides its role in RNA genome replication, also prevents the establishment of cellular antiviral state by blocking the interferon-alpha/beta (IFN-alpha/beta) signaling pathway (PubMed:25211074). IFN-I induces binding of NS5 to host IFN-activated transcription factor STAT2, preve
  17693..17791   +  ncRNA          Flavi CRE: Accession: RF00185 - Flavivirus 3' UTR cis-acting replication element (CRE)
  17793..17827   -  CDS            KanR (fragment): aminoglycoside phosphotransferase; aph(3')-Ia; confers resistance to kanamycin in bacteria or G418 (Geneticin®) in eukaryotes
  18012..18158   +  CDS            TRA2_ECOLX (fragment): Protein predicted: Swiss-Prot protein existence level 4. Required for transposition of transposon Tn903. From Escherichia coli.
  18174..18200   -  misc_feature   MCS (fragment): pUC18/19 multiple cloning site
  18203..18221   -  promoter       T7 promoter: promoter for bacteriophage T7 RNA polymerase
  18224..18380   +  CDS            lacZα (fragment): LacZα fragment of β-galactosidase; lacZ fragment
  18386..18485   -  misc_feature   bom (fragment): basis of mobility region from pBR322
