[The description below was written by a language model from this plasmid's Addgene catalogue record and pLannotate feature annotations shown in this document.]
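Description:
YFVdelCMENS1-Cre is an 18.5 kb infectious-clone-style plasmid that carries a replication-deficient cDNA of the yellow fever vaccine strain YFV-17D in the pCCI backbone, a single-copy bacterial artificial chromosome/fosmid-type vector. The backbone contains the F-plasmid maintenance machinery (ori2/oriS, repE, incC and the sopA/sopB/sopC partitioning system), which keeps long, potentially unstable viral cDNAs at low copy in E. coli. It also has an oriV origin, a lambda cos site and a single loxP site. Selection is by chloramphenicol through the cat gene. Several short hits in the feature table (lacI, KanR, AmpR promoter, lacZα, bom, MCS fragments) appear to be vector remnants rather than functional elements.

The roughly 9.6 kb insert sits downstream of an SP6 promoter, so the viral genome can be produced as RNA by in vitro transcription. The coding regions for the structural proteins C, prM/M and E and for NS1 have been removed, and a Cre recombinase open reading frame takes their place. Cre is followed by a ubiquitin sequence and then the remaining YFV polyprotein, annotated as one long fragment extending through the NS5 polymerase. The ubiquitin presumably allows cleavage of Cre from the downstream viral proteins, though the record does not say so. The flavivirus 3' UTR cis-acting replication element is retained at the end of the genome. Because the deleted proteins are missing, this genome should depend on them being supplied in trans to replicate and spread. The construct is catalogued for transneuronal tracing, specifically YFV-17D-based anterograde tracing, where delivered Cre gives genetic access to connected neurons carrying loxP-dependent reporters or effectors.
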