Addgene plasmid #179954: YFVdelCMENS1-Cre
Purpose: pCCI vector encoding YFV-17D lacking C, prM, E and NS1 proteins but with Cre
Depositing lab: Wei Xu. Depositing organization: University of Texas Southwestern Medical Center. Publication: Anterograde transneuronal tracing and genetic control with engineered yellow fever vaccine YFV-17D. Li E, Guo J, Oh SJ, Luo Y, Oliveros HC, Du W, Arano R, Kim Y, Chen YT, Eitson J, Lin DT, Li Y, Roberts T, Schoggins JW, Xu W. Nat Methods. 2021 Nov 25. pii: 10.1038/s41592-021-01319-9. doi: 10.1038/s41592-021-01319-9. PubMed 34824475.
Backbone
  Vector backbone: pCCI
  Backbone size w/o insert (bp): 8888
  Vector type: transneuronal tracing
Growth in bacteria
  Bacterial resistance: Chloramphenicol, 25 μg/mL
  Growth temperature: 37°C
  Growth strain: TransforMax EPI300
  Copy number: Low Copy
Gene/Insert
  Gene/Insert name: YFV-17D lacking C, M, E and NS1 proteins but with Cre
  Species: Yellow fever virus
  Insert size (bp): 9640
  Promoter: SP6
  Cloning method: Gibson Cloning
Resource information
  A portion of this plasmid was derived from a plasmid made by: This plasmid was constructed in collaboration with Dr. John W Schoggins.
Terms and licenses: Academic/Nonprofit Terms; Industry Terms: Not Available to Industry
Depositor comments: Please view the attached protocol for growing plasmid in the lab. If protocol is not followed it is likely DNA preps will contain a significant number of DNA impurities.
How to cite: YFVdelCMENS1-Cre was a gift from Wei Xu (Addgene plasmid # 179954 ; http://n2t.net/addgene:179954 ; RRID:Addgene_179954)
